>Addgene plasmid #59733 | pBSVSG221KOblast | depositor full sequence | sequence record 93744 | pBSVSG221KOblast sequence 4654 bps
GCACTTTTCGGGGAAATGTGCGCGGAACCCCTATTTGTTTATTTTTCTAAATACATTCAAATATGTATCC
GCTCATGAGACAATAACCCTGATAAATGCTTCAATAATATTGAAAAAGGAAGAGTATGAGTATTCAACAT
TTCCGTGTCGCCCTTATTCCCTTTTTTGCGGCATTTTGCCTTCCTGTTTTTGCTCACCCAGAAACGCTGG
TGAAAGTAAAAGATGCTGAAGATCAGTTGGGTGCACGAGTGGGTTACATCGAACTGGATCTCAACAGCGG
TAAGATCCTTGAGAGTTTTCGCCCCGAAGAACGTTTTCCAATGATGAGCACTTTTAAAGTTCTGCTATGT
GGCGCGGTATTATCCCGTATTGACGCCGGGCAAGAGCAACTCGGTCGCCGCATACACTATTCTCAGAATG
ACTTGGTTGAGTACTCACCAGTCACAGAAAAGCATCTTACGGATGGCATGACAGTAAGAGAATTATGCAG
TGCTGCCATAACCATGAGTGATAACACTGCGGCCAACTTACTTCTGACAACGATCGGAGGACCGAAGGAG
CTAACCGCTTTTTTGCACAACATGGGGGATCATGTAACTCGCCTTGATCGTTGGGAACCGGAGCTGAATG
AAGCCATACCAAACGACGAGCGTGACACCACGATGCCTGTAGCAATGGCAACAACGTTGCGCAAACTATT
AACTGGCGAACTACTTACTCTAGCTTCCCGGCAACAATTAATAGACTGGATGGAGGCGGATAAAGTTGCA
GGACCACTTCTGCGCTCGGCCCTTCCGGCTGGCTGGTTTATTGCTGATAAATCTGGAGCCGGTGAGCGTG
GGTCTCGCGGTATCATTGCAGCACTGGGGCCAGATGGTAAGCCCTCCCGTATCGTAGTTATCTACACGAC
GGGGAGTCAGGCAACTATGGATGAACGAAATAGACAGATCGCTGAGATAGGTGCCTCACTGATTAAGCAT
TGGTAACTGTCAGACCAAGTTTACTCATATATACTTTAGATTGATTTAAAACTTCATTTTTAATTTAAAA
GGATCTAGGTGAAGATCCTTTTTGATAATCTCATGACCAAAATCCCTTAACGTGAGTTTTCGTTCCACTG
AGCGTCAGACCCCGTAGAAAAGATCAAAGGATCTTCTTGAGATCCTTTTTTTCTGCGCGTAATCTGCTGC
TTGCAAACAAAAAAACCACCGCTACCAGCGGTGGTTTGTTTGCCGGATCAAGAGCTACCAACTCTTTTTC
CGAAGGTAACTGGCTTCAGCAGAGCGCAGATACCAAATACTGTCCTTCTAGTGTAGCCGTAGTTAGGCCA
CCACTTCAAGAACTCTGTAGCACCGCCTACATACCTCGCTCTGCTAATCCTGTTACCAGTGGCTGCTGCC
AGTGGCGATAAGTCGTGTCTTACCGGGTTGGACTCAAGACGATAGTTACCGGATAAGGCGCAGCGGTCGG
GCTGAACGGGGGGTTCGTGCACACAGCCCAGCTTGGAGCGAACGACCTACACCGAACTGAGATACCTACA
GCGTGAGCTATGAGAAAGCGCCACGCTTCCCGAAGGGAGAAAGGCGGACAGGTATCCGGTAAGCGGCAGG
GTCGGAACAGGAGAGCGCACGAGGGAGCTTCCAGGGGGAAACGCCTGGTATCTTTATAGTCCTGTCGGGT
TTCGCCACCTCTGACTTGAGCGTCGATTTTTGTGATGCTCGTCAGGGGGGCGGAGCCTATGGAAAAACGC
CAGCAACGCGGCCTTTTTACGGTTCCTGGCCTTTTGCTGGCCTTTTGCTCACATGTTCTTTCCTGCGTTA
TCCCCTGATTCTGTGGATAACCGTATTACCGCCTTTGAGTGAGCTGATACCGCTCGCCGCAGCCGAACGA
CCGAGCGCAGCGAGTCAGTGAGCGAGGAAGCGGAAGAGCGCCCAATACGCAAACCGCCTCTCCCCGCGCG
TTGGCCGATTCATTAATGCAGCTGGCACGACAGGTTTCCCGACTGGAAAGCGGGCAGTGAGCGCAACGCA
ATTAATGTGAGTTAGCTCACTCATTAGGCACCCCAGGCTTTACACTTTATGCTTCCGGCTCGTATGTTGT
GTGGAATTGTGAGCGGATAACAATTTCACACAGGAAACAGCTATGACCATGATTACGCCAAGCTCGAAAT
TAACCCTCACTAAAGGGAACAAAAGCTGGAGCTCCACCGCGGTGGCGGCCGCTCTAGATGCAGCATATGT
AACTACCTCTCGTCACAGGCAGACGCAAGCCAAACAGCTGATGATTGCACCACGTCTTGCAGAAACTGTT
AAAAGCAGTGCCAATTTAGAAAGAATAAAAGGAAATGAGAGAATGTACAAATAAAGGAAATAAAAAGAAA
AACTTTTATTGCACCTTAGGATAGTGTGGAAACGTTTAACATTAATGGAGCGTACACACAAGTGAATTTT
CTAAACTATTAGATGGCGCTCAGGTTTTTCTGATTATCTAAAATGAAGGCAGCGGAAAGTGTGCCAATGC
ATTTTAAATGACAGATTTATTTTATTAAAAATGAGAACACTTAGAATATTTCATGTCGATTCAAGCTAGC
AGTAATATGCCAGTAAATAGTTTCCATTTACAAGCACAATTTCATCCTCCTTACGTGATTCTGTAGCATT
TAGTTCAAGAAAAAGCAATAAAAGAATTCGGAGACGAAGAGCCGGTTAGATTGCATTTGGACACCGCTAT
ACATATGTTAAGACACACAAGCATTCTATACGTAAAAGATCTAGTATATAGGAGCAACGCTCTGCCAAAA
CATAATGGCAAGACAAACGGCCGTGTTTGCCGCTGATGCTACAGAACCAGCTTAATTTCCAGAAGACGAA
AATTTGCATGTTTTCCCACAATATTTTAATTACTCTTGAAGATTGTAGTTATTCCTACGCGACAGGATCC
CCCGGGCTGCAGGAATTCGATAATTCATGGCCAAGCCTTTGTCTCAAGAAGAATCCACCCTCATTGAAAG
AGCAACGGCTACAATCAACAGCATCCCCATCTCTGAAGACTACAGCGTCGCCAGCGCAGCTCTCTCTAGC
GACGGCCGCATCTTCACTGGTGTCAATGTATATCATTTTACTGGGGGACCTTGTGCAGAACTCGTGGTGC
TGGGCACTGCTGCTGCTGCGGCAGCTGGCAACCTGACTTGTATCGTCGCGATCGGAAATGAGAACAGGGG
CATCTTGAGCCCCTGCGGACGGTGCCGACAGGTGCTTCTCGATCTGCATCCTGGGATCAAAGCCATAGTG
AAGGACAGTGATGGACAGCCGACGGCAGTTGGGATTCGTGAATTGCTGCCCTCTGGTTATGTGTGGGAGG
GCTAAGAATTATCAAGCTTCTATTACCGAATGGAAACAGCAGGGAAATTTGAAGTTTTAACCCAGAAGCA
CAAGCCCGCTGAAAGCCAACAACAAGCAGCAGGAACAGAAGGCAGCTGCAACAAGAAGGACCAAAATGAG
TGCAAATCCCCATGCAAATGGCATAACGATGCGGAAAACAAAAAGTGCACATTGGATAAGGAGGAGGCAA
AAAAGGTAGCAGATGAGACTGCAAAAGATGGGAAAACTGGAAACACAAACACCACAGGAAGCAGCAATTC
TTTTGTCATTAGCAAGACCCCTCTTTGGCTTGCAGTTTTGCTTTTTTAATTTCCCCCCTCAAATTTCCCC
CCTCCTTTTAAAATTTTCCTTGCTACTTGAAAACTTTTTGATATATTTTAACACCAAAACCAGCCGAGAT
TTTGTGTTCTGTGTTTTGTAAGTTGACTGTCTGATTGTCTAGAAATATTTTCTGGCAACTAAAATTTTTT
TCTTTTTTCCTGTTTTTTTTGTAGGTAGGTAGGAATGGGGGGGGGGGGGTAGTTAGGTAGGTTAGTTAGG
TTAGTTAGGGGGTTAGTTAGGGGGGTTAGGCTTAGGATTAGGATTAGACTTAGGCTTAGGACTCGAGGGG
GGGCCCGGTACCCAATTCGCCCTATAGTGAGTCGTATTACAATTCACTGGCCGTCGTTTTACAACGTCGT
GACTGGGAAAACCCTGGCGTTACCCAACTTAATCGCCTTGCAGCACATCCCCCTTTCGCCAGCTGGCGTA
ATAGCGAAGAGGCCCGCACCGATCGCCCTTCCCAACAGTTGCGCAGCCTGAATGGCGAATGGAAATTGTA
AGCGTTAATATTTTGTTAAAATTCGCGTTAAATTTTTGTTAAATCAGCTCATTTTTTAACCAATAGGCCG
AAATCGGCAAAATCCCTTATAAATCAAAAGAATAGACCGAGATAGGGT
[37 nt withheld, positions 4319-4355]
AAAGAACGTGGACTCCAACGTCAAAGG
[49 nt withheld, positions 4383-4431]
T
[91 nt withheld, positions 4433-4523]
G
[124 nt withheld, positions 4525-4648]
CAGGTG
Features (pLannotate 1.2.2; 16 found; start..end, strand, type, name):
     21..125     +  promoter       AmpR promoter: bla
    126..986     +  CDS            AmpR: β-lactamase; bla; confers resistance to ampicillin, carbenicillin, and related antibiotics
   1157..1745    +  rep_origin     ori: high-copy-number ColE1/pMB1/pBR322/pUC origin of replication
   1928..2020    +  CDS            lacI (fragment): lac repressor; lacI; The lac repressor binds to the lac operator to inhibit transcription in E. coli. This inhibition can be relieved by adding lactose or isopropyl-β-D-thiogalactopyranoside (IPTG).
   2033..2054    +  protein_bind   CAP binding site: CAP binding activates transcription in the presence of cAMP. E. coli catabolite activator protein
   2069..2099    +  promoter       lac promoter: promoter for the E. coli lac operon
   2107..2123    +  protein_bind   lac operator: The lac repressor binds to the lac operator to inhibit transcription in E. coli. This inhibition can be relieved by adding lactose or isopropyl-β-D-thiogalactopyranoside (IPTG). lac repressor encoded by lacI
   2168..2186    +  promoter       T3 promoter: promoter for bacteriophage T3 RNA polymerase
   2199..2228    +  misc_feature   MCS (fragment): pBluescript multiple cloning site
   2935..2962    +  misc_feature   MCS (fragment): pBluescript multiple cloning site
   2967..3365    +  CDS            BSD: blasticidin S deaminase; Aspergillus terreus BSD; confers resistance to blasticidin
   3465..3683    +  CDS            VSIB_TRYBB (fragment): Protein inferred from homology: Swiss-Prot protein existence level 3. VSG forms a coat on the surface of the parasite. The trypanosome evades the immune response of the host by expressing a series of antigenically distinct VSGs from an estimated 1000 VSG genes. From Trypanosoma brucei brucei.
   3982..4002    +  misc_feature   MCS (fragment): pBluescript multiple cloning site
   4011..4029    -  promoter       T7 promoter: promoter for bacteriophage T7 RNA polymerase
   4032..4189    +  CDS            lacZα (fragment): LacZα fragment of β-galactosidase; lacZ fragment
   4220..4648    -  rep_origin     f1 ori (sequence partly withheld): f1 bacteriophage origin of replication; arrow indicates direction of (+) strand synthesis
