[The description below was written by a language model from this plasmid's Addgene catalogue record and pLannotate feature annotations shown in this document.]
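Description:
pBSVSG221KOblast is a gene-replacement construct built in pBluescriptII for homologous recombination into the VSG221 expression site of Trypanosoma brucei (Lister 427). The plasmid totals 4,654 bp, made up of a 2,901 bp backbone and a 1,753 bp knockout cassette cloned as an XbaI fragment, with both sites retained. It is propagated in E. coli through the high-copy ColE1/pUC-type origin and selected with ampicillin via the bla gene and its promoter. The usual pBluescript elements are also present: an f1 phage origin for single-stranded DNA production, the lac promoter/operator region with a disrupted lacZα fragment, and T3 and T7 promoters flanking the cloning site.

The payload centres on the Aspergillus terreus blasticidin S deaminase (BSD) open reading frame, which confers blasticidin resistance on transformed trypanosomes. Upstream of BSD lies roughly 700 bp of unannotated sequence between polylinker remnants. Downstream there is a segment that includes a fragment matching a T. brucei variant surface glycoprotein coding sequence, followed by more unannotated sequence. These flanks presumably serve as the targeting arms that direct integration at the VSG221 locus, although the record does not define their exact identity or boundaries. No trypanosome promoter is annotated. This fits a design in which the marker depends on transcription from the expression site after integration, but the record does not state it.

The stated use is to replace VSG221 with the blasticidin resistance gene in its expression site, so that blasticidin selection recovers the recombinant parasites. VSGs form the parasite's surface coat and are switched to evade host immunity, so a construct of this kind suits studies of VSG expression site function.
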