Addgene plasmid #59733: pBSVSG221KOblast
Purpose: For replacement of VSG221 with a blasticidin resistence gene in the VSG221 expression site in T.brucei.
Depositing lab: Gloria Rudenko. Depositing organization: Imperial College London.
Backbone
  Vector backbone: pBluescriptII
  Backbone size w/o insert (bp): 2901
  Total vector size (bp): 4654
  Vector type: For homologous recombination into VSG221 expression site in T. brucei
  Selectable markers: Blasticidin
Growth in bacteria
  Bacterial resistance: Ampicillin, 100 μg/mL
  Growth temperature: 37°C
  Growth strain: DH5alpha
  Growth instructions: BL21(DE3) is recommended by the depositing lab
  Copy number: Unknown
Gene/Insert
  Gene/Insert name: VSG221 knockout construct
  Species: Trypanosoma brucei Lister 427
  Insert size (bp): 1753
  Cloning method: Restriction Enzyme; 5′ cloning site XbaI (not destroyed); 3′ cloning site XbaI (not destroyed)
  Sequencing primers: 5′ gctccaccgcggtggcggcc
Terms and licenses: Academic/Nonprofit Terms; Industry Terms: Not Available to Industry
How to cite: pBSVSG221KOblast was a gift from Gloria Rudenko (Addgene plasmid # 59733 ; http://n2t.net/addgene:59733 ; RRID:Addgene_59733)
