>Addgene plasmid #59733 | pBSVSG221KOblast | addgene partial sequence | sequence record 102766 | blast-R 5'-gctctttcaatgagggtgga-3'
TATCGAATTCCTGCAGCCCGGGGGATCCTGTCGCGTAGGAATAACTACAATCTTCAAGAGTAATTAAAAT
ATTGTGGGAAAACATGCAAATTTTCGTCTTCTGGAAATTAAGCTGGTTCTGTAGCATCAGCGGCAAACAC
GGCCGTTTGTCTTGCCATTATGTTTTGGCAGAGCGTTGCTCCTATATACTAGATCTTTTACGTATAGAAT
GCTTGTGTGTCTTAACATATGTATAGCGGTGTCCAAATGCAATCTAACCGGCTCTTCGTCTCCGAATTCT
TTTATTGCTTTTTCTTGAACTAAATGCTACAGAATCACGTAAGGAGGATGAAATTGTGCTTGTAAATGGA
AACTATTTACTGGCATATTACTGCTAGCTTGAATCGACATGAAATATTCTAAGTGTTCTCATTTTTAATA
AAATAAATCTGTCATTTAAAATGCATTGGCACACTTTCCGCTGCCTTCATTTTAGATAATCAGAAAAACC
TGAGCGCCATCTAATAGTTTAGAAAATTCACTTGTGTGTACGCTCCATTAATGTTAAACGTTTCCACACT
ATCCTAAGGTGCAATAAAAGTTTTTCTTTTTATTTCCTTTATTTGTACATTCTCTCATTTCCTTTTATTC
TTTCTAAATTGGCACTGCTTTTAACAGTTTCTGCAAGACGTGGTGCAATCATCAGCTGTTTGGCTTGCGT
CTGCCTGTGACGAGAGGTAGTTACATATGCTGCATCTAGAGCGGCCGCCACCGCGGTGGAGCTCCAGCTT
TTGTTCCCTTTAGTGAGGGTTAATTTCGAGCTTGGCGTAATCATGGTCATAGCTG
