>Addgene plasmid #59733 | pBSVSG221KOblast | addgene partial sequence | sequence record 102768 | M13-Rev 5'-CAGGAAACAGCTATGACC-3'
GCTGGAGCTCCACCGCGGTGGCGGCCGCTCTAGATGCAGCATATGTAACTACCTCTCGTCACAGGCAGAC
GCAAGCCAAACAGCTGATGATTGCACCACGTCTTGCAGAAACTGTTAAAAGCAGTGCCAATTTAGAAAGA
ATAAAAGGAAATGAGAGAATGTACAAATAAAGGAAATAAAAAGAAAAACTTTTATTGCACCTTAGGATAG
TGTGGAAACGTTTAACATTAATGGAGCGTACACACAAGTGAATTTTCTAAACTATTAGATGGCGCTCAGG
TTTTTCTGATTATCTAAAATGAAGGCAGCGGAAAGTGTGCCAATGCATTTTAAATGACAGATTTATTTTA
TTAAAAATGAGAACACTTAGAATATTTCATGTCGATTCAAGCTAGCAGTAATATGCCAGTAAATAGTTTC
CATTTACAAGCACAATTTCATCCTCCTTACGTGATTCTGTAGCATTTAGTTCAAGAAAAAGCAATAAAAG
AATTCGGAGACGAAGAGCCGGTTAGATTGCATTTGGACACCGCTATACATATGTTAAGACACACAAGCAT
TCTATACGTAAAAGATCTAGTATATAGGAGCAACGCTCTGCCAAAACATAATGGCAAGACAAACGGCCGT
GTTTGCCGCTGATGCTACAGAACCAGCTTAATTTCCAGAAGACGAAAATTTGCATGTTTTCCCACAATAT
TTTAATTACTCTTGAAGATTGTAGTTATTCCTACGCGACAGGATCCCCCGGGCTGCAGGAATTCGATAAT
TCATGGCCAAG
