>Addgene plasmid #59733 | pBSVSG221KOblast | addgene partial sequence | sequence record 109218 | M13-F20 5'-TGTAAAACGACGGCCAGT-3'
TCGAGTCCTAAGCCTAAGTCTAATCCTAATCCTAAGCCTAACCCCCCTAACTAACCCCCTAACTAACCTA
ACTAACCTACCTAACTACCCCCCCCCCCCATTCCTACCTACCTACAAAAAAAACAGGAAAAAAGAAAAAA
ATTTTAGTTGCCAGAAAATATTTCTAGACAATCAGACAGTCAACTTACAAAACACAGAACACAAAATCTC
GGCTGGTTTTGGTGTTAAAATATATCAAAAAGTTTTCAAGTAGCAAGGAAAATTTTAAAAGGAGGGGGGA
AATTTGAGGGGGGAAATTAAAAAAGCAAAACTGCAAGCCAAAGAGGGGTCTTGCTAATGACAAAAGAATT
GCTGCTTCCTGTGGTGTTTGTGTTTCCAGTTTTCCCATCTTTTGCAGTCTCATCTGCTACCTTTTTTGCC
TCCTCCTTATCCAATGTGCACTTTTTGTTTTCCGCATCGTTATGCCATTTGCATGGGGATTTGCACTCAT
TTTGGTCCTTCTTGTTGCAGCTGCCTTCTGTTCCTGCTGCTTGTTGTTGGCTTTCAGCGGGCTTGTGCTT
CTGGGTTAAAACTTCAAATTTCCCTGCTGTTTCCATTCGGTAATAGAAGCTTGATAATTCTTAGCCCTCC
CACACATAACCAGAGGGCAGCAATTCACGAATCCCAACTGCCGTCGGCTGTCCATCACTGTCCTTCACTA
TGGCTTTGATCCCAGGATGCAGATCGAGAAGCACCTGTCGGCACCGTCCGCA
